Addgene plasmid #213311: HCTR2-DuET
Purpose: The DuET construct encodes the named human GPCR engineered with a cleaved hemagglutinin signal peptide, a 5' FLAG and a 3' 1D4 epitope tag optimized for expression in mammalian cells and proteomics studies.
Depositing lab: Thomas Sakmar. Depositing organization: Rockefeller University. Publication: Multiplexed selectivity screening of anti-GPCR antibodies. Dahl L, Kotliar IB, Bendes A, Dodig-Crnkovic T, Fromm S, Elofsson A, Uhlen M, Sakmar TP, Schwenk JM. Sci Adv. 2023 May 3;9(18):eadf9297. doi: 10.1126/sciadv.adf9297. Epub 2023 May 3. PubMed 37134173.
Backbone
  Vector backbone: pcDNA 3.1 (+)
  Vector type: Mammalian Expression
Growth in bacteria
  Bacterial resistance: Ampicillin, 100 μg/mL
  Growth temperature: 37°C
  Growth strain: DH5alpha
  Copy number: High Copy
Gene/Insert
  Gene/Insert name: HCTR2 (alt names: Hypocretin receptor 2; OX2R)
  Species: H. sapiens (human)
  Entrez Gene: HCRTR2 (a.k.a. ORXR2, OX2R, OXR2)
  Promoter: CMV, T7
  Tag / fusion protein: FLAG (N terminal on insert); 1D4 (C terminal on insert)
  Cloning method: Gibson Cloning
Terms and licenses: Academic/Nonprofit Terms; Industry Terms: Not Available to Industry
Depositor comments: Class: A, Family: Orexin. Ensembl ID: ENSG00000137252, Uniprot ID: O43614
How to cite: HCTR2-DuET was a gift from Thomas Sakmar (Addgene plasmid # 213311 ; http://n2t.net/addgene:213311 ; RRID:Addgene_213311)
