[The description below was written by a language model from this plasmid's Addgene catalogue record and pLannotate feature annotations shown in this document.]
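Description:
HCTR2-DuET is a mammalian expression plasmid built on the pcDNA 3.1 (+) backbone that carries the human hypocretin (orexin) receptor 2 gene, HCRTR2 (also called OX2R), a class A GPCR of the orexin family that binds both orexin-A and orexin-B. It is maintained in E. coli as a high-copy plasmid through a ColE1/pUC-type origin and is selected with ampicillin via the β-lactamase gene. An f1 origin is also present. For selection in mammalian cells the backbone provides a neomycin/kanamycin phosphotransferase gene driven by the SV40 enhancer/early promoter and terminated by an SV40 polyadenylation signal. The annotation also picks up short fragments of lacI, the lac promoter/operator region, ble, bom and an HIV-1 LTR. These appear to be backbone remnants or short sequence matches rather than functional parts.

The receptor coding sequence is transcribed from the CMV immediate-early enhancer and promoter and ends at the bovine growth hormone polyadenylation signal. A T7 promoter between the CMV promoter and the insert allows in vitro transcription. In the DuET design, the receptor is preceded by a cleavable hemagglutinin signal peptide, which promotes membrane insertion and is removed during processing. An N-terminal FLAG epitope follows the signal peptide, and a 1D4 epitope is fused at the C terminus. The feature table detects the FLAG sequence just upstream of the receptor, but it does not annotate the signal peptide or the 1D4 tag, which are known only from the catalogue fields. The two tags allow capture and detection of the full-length receptor from either end. According to the record, the construct is optimized for expression in mammalian cells and for proteomics studies, and the associated publication used such constructs for multiplexed selectivity screening of anti-GPCR antibodies.
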