Features (pLannotate 1.2.2; 21 found; start..end, strand, type, name):
     16..108     +  CDS            lacI (fragment): lac repressor; lacI; The lac repressor binds to the lac operator to inhibit transcription in E. coli. This inhibition can be relieved by adding lactose or isopropyl-β-D-thiogalactopyranoside (IPTG).
    121..142     +  protein_bind   CAP binding site: CAP binding activates transcription in the presence of cAMP. E. coli catabolite activator protein
    157..187     +  promoter       lac promoter: promoter for the E. coli lac operon
    195..211     +  protein_bind   lac operator: The lac repressor binds to the lac operator to inhibit transcription in E. coli. This inhibition can be relieved by adding lactose or isopropyl-β-D-thiogalactopyranoside (IPTG). lac repressor encoded by lacI
    284..405     -  polyA_signal   SV40 poly(A) signal: SV40 polyadenylation signal
    400..558     -  CDS            ble (fragment): BLE_KLEPN - Experimental evidence at protein level: Swiss-Prot protein existence level 1. Binding protein with a strong affinity to the bleomycin family of antibiotics. Binds to CL990; an antimitotic-antibiotic compound. From Klebsiella pneumoniae.
    582..1373    -  CDS            neo: KKA2_KLEPN - Also known as kan, nptII. Experimental evidence at protein level: Swiss-Prot protein existence level 1. Resistance to kanamycin, neomycin, paromomycin, ribostamycin, butirosin and gentamicin B. From Klebsiella pneumoniae.
   1440..1769    -  promoter       SV40 promoter: SV40 enhancer and early promoter
   1783..2211    -  rep_origin     f1 ori (sequence partly withheld): f1 bacteriophage origin of replication; arrow indicates direction of (+) strand synthesis
   2232..2253    -  promoter       SV40 promoter (fragment): SV40 enhancer and early promoter
   2257..2481    -  polyA_signal   bGH poly(A) signal: bovine growth hormone polyadenylation signal
   2612..3943    -  CDS            HCRTR2: OX2R_HUMAN - Experimental evidence at protein level: Swiss-Prot protein existence level 1. Nonselective, high-affinity receptor for both orexin-A and orexin-B neuropeptides (PubMed:9491897, PubMed:26950369). Triggers an increase in cytoplasmic Ca(2+) levels in response to orexin-A binding (PubMed:9491897, PubMed:26950369). From Homo sapiens (Human).
   3956..3976    -  CDS            3xFLAG (fragment): three tandem FLAG® epitope tags
   4069..4087    -  promoter       T7 promoter: promoter for bacteriophage T7 RNA polymerase
   4103..4136    -  LTR            5' LTR (truncated) (fragment): truncated 5' long terminal repeat (LTR) from HIV-1
   4132..4335    -  promoter       CMV promoter: human cytomegalovirus (CMV) immediate early promoter
   4336..4715    -  enhancer       CMV enhancer: human cytomegalovirus immediate early enhancer
   4870..4922    +  misc_feature   bom (fragment): basis of mobility region from pBR322
   4981..5085    +  promoter       AmpR promoter: bla
   5086..5946    +  CDS            AmpR: β-lactamase; bla; confers resistance to ampicillin, carbenicillin, and related antibiotics
   6117..6705    +  rep_origin     ori: high-copy-number ColE1/pMB1/pBR322/pUC origin of replication
>Addgene plasmid #213311 | HCTR2-DuET | addgene full sequence | sequence record 430849 | Addgene NGS Result
CGAGGAAGCGGAAGAGCGCCCAATACGCAAACCGCCTCTCCCCGCGCGTTGGCCGATTCATTAATGCAGC
TGGCACGACAGGTTTCCCGACTGGAAAGCGGGCAGTGAGCGCAACGCAATTAATGTGAGTTAGCTCACTC
ATTAGGCACCCCAGGCTTTACACTTTATGCTTCCGGCTCGTATGTTGTGTGGAATTGTGAGCGGATAACA
ATTTCACACAGGAAACAGCTATGACCATGATTACGCCAAGCTCTAGCTAGAGGTCGACGGTATACAGACA
TGATAAGATACATTGATGAGTTTGGACAAACCACAACTAGAATGCAGTGAAAAAAATGCTTTATTTGTGA
AATTTGTGATGCTATTGCTTTATTTGTAACCATTATAAGCTGCAATAAACAAGTTGGGGTGGGCGAAGAA
CTCCAGCATGAGATCCCCGCGCTGGAGGATCATCCAGCCGGCGTCCCGGAAAACGATTCCGAAGCCCAAC
CTTTCATAGAAGGCGGCGGTGGAATCGAAATCTCGTGATGGCAGGTTGGGCGTCGCTTGGTCGGTCATTT
CGAACCCCAGAGTCCCGCTCAGAAGAACTCGTCAAGAAGGCGATAGAAGGCGATGCGCTGCGAATCGGGA
GCGGCGATACCGTAAAGCACGAGGAAGCGGTCAGCCCATTCGCCGCCAAGCTCTTCAGCAATATCACGGG
TAGCCAACGCTATGTCCTGATAGCGGTCCGCCACACCCAGCCGGCCACAGTCGATGAATCCAGAAAAGCG
GCCATTTTCCACCATGATATTCGGCAAGCAGGCATCGCCATGGGTCACGACGAGATCCTCGCCGTCGGGC
ATGCGCGCCTTGAGCCTGGCGAACAGTTCGGCTGGCGCGAGCCCCTGATGCTCTTCGTCCAGATCATCCT
GATCGACAAGACCGGCTTCCATCCGAGTACGTGCTCGCTCGATGCGATGTTTCGCTTGGTGGTCGAATGG
GCAGGTAGCCGGATCAAGCGTATGCAGCCGCCGCATTGCATCAGCCATGATGGATACTTTCTCGGCAGGA
GCAAGGTGAGATGACAGGAGATCCTGCCCCGGCACTTCGCCCAATAGCAGCCAGTCCCTTCCCGCTTCAG
TGACAACGTCGAGCACAGCTGCGCAAGGAACGCCCGTCGTGGCCAGCCACGATAGCCGCGCTGCCTCGTC
CTGCAGTTCATTCAGGGCACCGGACAGGTCGGTCTTGACAAAAAGAACCGGGCGCCCCTGCGCTGACAGC
CGGAACACGGCGGCATCAGAGCAGCCGATTGTCTGTTGTGCCCAGTCATAGCCGAATAGCCTCTCCACCC
AAGCGGCCGGAGAACCTGCGTGCAATCCATCTTGTTCAATCATGCGAAACGATCCTCATCCTGTCTCTTG
ATCAGATCCGAAAATGGATATACAAGCTCCCGGGAGCTTTTTGCAAAAGCCTAGGCCTCCAAAAAAGCCT
CCTCACTACTTCTGGAATAGCTCAGAGGCAGAGGCGGCCTCGGCCTCTGCATAAATAAAAAAAATTAGTC
AGCCATGGGGCGGAGAATGGGCGGAACTGGGCGGAGTTAGGGGCGGGATGGGCGGAGTTAGGGGCGGGAC
TATGGTTGCTGACTAATTGAGATGCATGCTTTGCATACTTCTGCCTGCTGGGGAGCCTGGGGACTTTCCA
CACCTGGTTGCTGACTAATTGAGATGCATGCTTTGCATACTTCTGCCTGCTGGGGAGCCTGGGGACTTTC
CACACCCTAACTGACACACATTCCACAGAATTAATTCGCGTTAAATTTTTGTTAAATCAGCTCATTTTTT
AACCAATAGGCCGAAATCGGCAAAATCCCTTATAAATCAAAAGAATAGACCGAGATAGGGT
[37 nt withheld, positions 1882-1918]
AAAGAACGTGGACTCCAACGTCAAAGG
[49 nt withheld, positions 1946-1994]
T
[91 nt withheld, positions 1996-2086]
G
[124 nt withheld, positions 2088-2211]
GGGGATACCCCCTAGAGCCCCAGCTGGTTCTTTCCGCCTCAGAAGCCATAGAGCCCACCGCATCCCCAGC
ATGCCTGCTATTGTCTTCCCAATCCTCCCCCTTGCTGTCCTGCCCCACCCCACCCCCCAGAATAGAATGA
CACCTACTCAGACAATGCGATGCAATTTCCTCATTTTATTAGGAAAGGACAGTGGGAGTGGCACCTTCCA
GGGTCAAGGAAGGCACGGGGGAGGGGCAAACAACAGATGGCTGGCAACTAGAAGGCACAGTCGAGGCTGA
TCAGCGGGTTTAAACGGGCCCTCTAGACTCGAGTTAGGCAGGGGCCACCTGAGAAGTCTCGGTCTTAGAC
ACGGTGGTGCTGGCCTCATCGAATTCACCGGTGCGTCCACCGGTATCGATCCAGTTCTGGAGGGGCCCAG
CACCGTTGGCGGCGGGCAGGGTGCTGATACTCGTGAGGACCACCTGCTCACTGAGCTTTGATATGTTGTC
GAAGTTGGATATCTGTGTTGTCAGACTCTTTCTACTCTCTGTACTAGTCCTGCCTCTGGTCAGCCTGTCT
TCTTGGCGGTGGTGCACTCCCAGACAGCAGCATGAGAAAGCTGCTTTAAACTCCTCGCGGAATTTTCCAG
AAAGGAAATTGTAGATTATTGGATTAGCAGCGCTGTTAGCATAGACAAGCCAGTGGCTGAATGTGAACCA
GGCATACACCGTCTCTCTATCCTCGGTGTGTGCAAACATGCCGAACACTCTCTTCAGCACGTTCAAGATG
GAGATTGGCAGATAGCAGATTGCGAACACAAGCAGGACTATCATCAACATTCTGGCTGTTTTGCGCCGTG
CCCGGATCTGTTTGATTTCGGCCGCGACAGCACTCATCCGACTTTTTGTGGGTTGTCCTGGACCTCGGGG
CTGGGACACAGGCTGCAGAGGTTTCCACTTTCTCTGAACCACGGAAGAGGTCCCGGGAATTTGCCTGCAC
CAGAGCTTCCTAAAAATCTGCAGATAGGCGAGCACCATCAGGCACAGCGGGGCCATGTAAGTAACCAGGA
AAAAACAAATATGGTACATCTTTGGATAAATTTCCCCCCCCCACCTCTCATCGCATACGGTGAACAGTGT
GGTTTTGTTAGCCAGTCCCGGAAAAACCGTTGAGCACTCCATTACAATGGCCTGGGGAATCATAATGATA
CAGGACACAATCCATATAATGACGATACTATTTCTGGCGCGTTTGGCGGTGCTTTTAAACATGAGTGGGT
GACAGATAGCGTACCATCGGTCCAGGGCAATACAAGACAGGGTAAGCACACTCACAGAAACGCTTACAGT
CTGGAGATAAGGAATCACCTTACAGAGTGACTGGCCGAAGAACCAAGTCTCAGTAATATCCACGACGAGT
GTGGCCGGCAGGCAGGTGATTGTCACCAATACATCTGCCAGGGACAGGTTGACAATGAAGTAGTTGGTGA
CGGTCCGCATGTGGTGGTTCTTCCAAACAGCCACGCAGACCAGGACATTTCCGATGAGTGCGACTACGAA
CACGATGATATATCCAGCGATCAGGACCCACTCGTATTCTTTAGGGTGCAGATATTCGCGCCACAGGTAC
CGCAAGAATTCTTCGTCATCATAGTCAGTAGGGTTAAGAAAGGGCTCCTGTGTCTCGTTGAGTTCGGAGG
CGCTGCTCCAATTCCTACAAGGTGGGCTGTCTTCAAGCTTAGTTCCACTCATATCGATGCTGGCGTCATC
ATCGTCCTTGTAGTCGGCGAATACCAGGCAGAAGATGTAGCTCAGGGCGATGATCGTCTTCATGGTGGCG
CTAAGCTTAAGTTTAAACGCTAGCCAGCTTGGGTCTCCCTATAGTGAGTCGTATTAATTTCGATAAGCCA
GTAAGCAGTGGGTTCTCTAGTTAGCCAGAGAGCTCTGCTTATATAGACCTCCCACCGTACACGCCTACCG
CCCATTTGCGTCAATGGGGCGGAGTTGTTACGACATTTTGGAAAGTCCCGTTGATTTTGGTGCCAAAACA
AACTCCCATTGACGTCAATGGGGTGGAGACTTGGAAATCCCCGTGAGTCAAACCGCTATCCACGCCCATT
GATGTACTGCCAAAACCGCATCACCATGGTAATAGCGATGACTAATACGTAGATGTACTGCCAAGTAGGA
AAGTCCCATAAGGTCATGTACTGGGCATAATGCCAGGCGGGCCATTTACCGTCATTGACGTCAATAGGGG
GCGTACTTGGCATATGATACACTTGATGTACTGCCAAGTGGGCAGTTTACCGTAAATACTCCACCCATTG
ACGTCAATGGAAAGTCCCTATTGGCGTTACTATGGGAACATACGTCATTATTGACGTCAATGGGCGGGGG
TCGTTGGGCGGTCAGCCAGGCGGGCCATTTACCGTAAGTTATGTAACGCGGAACTCCATATATGGGCTAT
GAACTAATGACCCCGTAATTGATTACTATTAATAACTAGTCAATAATCAATGTCAACGCGTATATCTGGC
CCGTACATCGCGAAGCAGCGCAAAACGCCTAACCCTAAGCAGATTCTTCATGCAAATGTCGGTCAAGCCT
TGCCTTGTTGTAGCTTAAATTTTGCTCGCGCACTACTCAGCGACCTCCAACACACAAGCAGGGAGCAGAT
ACTGGCTTAACTATGCGGCATCAGAGCAGATTGTACTGAGAGTGCACCATAGGGGATCGGGAGATCTCCC
GATCCGTCGACGTCAGGTGGCACTTTTCGGGGAAATGTGCGCGGAACCCCTATTTGTTTATTTTTCTAAA
TACATTCAAATATGTATCCGCTCATGAGACAATAACCCTGATAAATGCTTCAATAATATTGAAAAAGGAA
GAGTATGAGTATTCAACATTTCCGTGTCGCCCTTATTCCCTTTTTTGCGGCATTTTGCCTTCCTGTTTTT
GCTCACCCAGAAACGCTGGTGAAAGTAAAAGATGCTGAAGATCAGTTGGGTGCACGAGTGGGTTACATCG
AACTGGATCTCAACAGCGGTAAGATCCTTGAGAGTTTTCGCCCCGAAGAACGTTTTCCAATGATGAGCAC
TTTTAAAGTTCTGCTATGTGGCGCGGTATTATCCCGTATTGACGCCGGGCAAGAGCAACTCGGTCGCCGC
ATACACTATTCTCAGAATGACTTGGTTGAGTACTCACCAGTCACAGAAAAGCATCTTACGGATGGCATGA
CAGTAAGAGAATTATGCAGTGCTGCCATAACCATGAGTGATAACACTGCGGCCAACTTACTTCTGACAAC
GATCGGAGGACCGAAGGAGCTAACCGCTTTTTTGCACAACATGGGGGATCATGTAACTCGCCTTGATCGT
TGGGAACCGGAGCTGAATGAAGCCATACCAAACGACGAGCGTGACACCACGATGCCTGTAGCAATGGCAA
CAACGTTGCGCAAACTATTAACTGGCGAACTACTTACTCTAGCTTCCCGGCAACAATTAATAGACTGGAT
GGAGGCGGATAAAGTTGCAGGACCACTTCTGCGCTCGGCCCTTCCGGCTGGCTGGTTTATTGCTGATAAA
TCTGGAGCCGGTGAGCGTGGGTCTCGCGGTATCATTGCAGCACTGGGGCCAGATGGTAAGCCCTCCCGTA
TCGTAGTTATCTACACGACGGGGAGTCAGGCAACTATGGATGAACGAAATAGACAGATCGCTGAGATAGG
TGCCTCACTGATTAAGCATTGGTAACTGTCAGACCAAGTTTACTCATATATACTTTAGATTGATTTAAAA
CTTCATTTTTAATTTAAAAGGATCTAGGTGAAGATCCTTTTTGATAATCTCATGACCAAAATCCCTTAAC
GTGAGTTTTCGTTCCACTGAGCGTCAGACCCCGTAGAAAAGATCAAAGGATCTTCTTGAGATCCTTTTTT
TCTGCGCGTAATCTGCTGCTTGCAAACAAAAAAACCACCGCTACCAGCGGTGGTTTGTTTGCCGGATCAA
GAGCTACCAACTCTTTTTCCGAAGGTAACTGGCTTCAGCAGAGCGCAGATACCAAATACCGTTCTTCTAG
TGTAGCCGTAGTTAGGCCACCACTTCAAGAACTCTGTAGCACCGCCTACATACCTCGCTCTGCTAATCCT
GTTACCAGTGGCTGCTGCCAGTGGCGATAAGTCGTGTCTTACCGGGTTGGACTCAAGACGATAGTTACCG
GATAAGGCGCAGCGGTCGGGCTGAACGGGGGGTTCGTGCACACAGCCCAGCTTGGAGCGAACGACCTACA
CCGAACTGAGATACCTACAGCGTGAGCTATGAGAAAGCGCCACGCTTCCCGAAGGGAGAAAGGCGGACAG
GTATCCGGTAAGCGGCAGGGTCGGAACAGGAGAGCGCACGAGGGAGCTTCCAGGGGGAAACGCCTGGTAT
CTTTATAGTCCTGTCGGGTTTCGCCACCTCTGACTTGAGCGTCGATTTTTGTGATGCTCGTCAGGGGGGC
GGAGCCTATGGAAAAACGCCAGCAACGCGGCCTTTTTACGGTTCCTGGCCTTTTGCTGGCCTTTTGCTCA
CATGTTCTTTCCTGCGTTATCCCCTGATTCTGTGGATAACCGTATTACCGCCTTTGAGTGAGCTGATACC
GCTCGCCGCAGCCGAACGACCGAGCGCAGCGAGTCAGTGAG
